>Addgene plasmid #154993 | pcDNA-GFP-EBA175-Flag(P1424T) | addgene full sequence | sequence record 309988 | Addgene NGS Result
GACGGATCGGGAGATCTCCCGATCCCCTATGGTGCACTCTCAGTACAATCTGCTCTGATGCCGCATAGTT
AAGCCAGTATCTGCTCCCTGCTTGTGTGTTGGAGGTCGCTGAGTAGTGCGCGAGCAAAATTTAAGCTACA
ACAAGGCAAGGCTTGACCGACAATTGCATGAAGAATCTGCTTAGGGTTAGGCGTTTTGCGCTGCTTCGCG
ATGTACGGGCCAGATATACGCGTTGACATTGATTATTGACTAGTTATTAATAGTAATCAATTACGGGGTC
ATTAGTTCATAGCCCATATATGGAGTTCCGCGTTACATAACTTACGGTAAATGGCCCGCCTGGCTGACCG
CCCAACGACCCCCGCCCATTGACGTCAATAATGACGTATGTTCCCATAGTAACGCCAATAGGGACTTTCC
ATTGACGTCAATGGGTGGAGTATTTACGGTAAACTGCCCACTTGGCAGTACATCAAGTGTATCATATGCC
AAGTACGCCCCCTATTGACGTCAATGACGGTAAATGGCCCGCCTGGCATTATGCCCAGTACATGACCTTA
TGGGACTTTCCTACTTGGCAGTACATCTACGTATTAGTCATCGCTATTACCATGGTGATGCGGTTTTGGC
AGTACATCAATGGGCGTGGATAGCGGTTTGACTCACGGGGATTTCCAAGTCTCCACCCCATTGACGTCAA
TGGGAGTTTGTTTTGGCACCAAAATCAACGGGACTTTCCAAAATGTCGTAACAACTCCGCCCCATTGACG
CAAATGGGCGGTAGGCGTGTACGGTGGGAGGTCTATATAAGCAGAGCTCTCTGGCTAACTAGAGAACCCA
CTGCTTACTGGCTTATCGAAATTAATACGACTCACTATAGGGAGACCCAAGCTGGCTAGCGTTTAAACTT
AAGCTTACCATGGTCCCCTCGGCTGGACAGCTCGCCCTGTTCGCTCTGGGTATTGTGTTGGCTGCGTGCC
AGGCCTTGGAGAACAGCACGTCCCCGCTGCGTACGATGGTGAGCAAGGGCGAGGAGCTGTTCACCGGGGT
GGTGCCCATCCTGGTCGAGCTGGACGGCGACGTAAACGGCCACAAGTTCAGCGTGTCCGGCGAGGGCGAG
GGCGATGCCACCTACGGCAAGCTGACCCTGAAGTTCATCTGCACCACCGGCAAGCTGCCCGTGCCCTGGC
CCACCCTCGTGACCACCCTGACCTACGGCGTGCAGTGCTTCAGCCGCTACCCCGACCACATGAAGCAGCA
CGACTTCTTCAAGTCCGCCATGCCCGAAGGCTACGTCCAGGAGCGCACCATCTTCTTCAAGGACGACGGC
AACTACAAGACCCGCGCCGAGGTGAAGTTCGAGGGCGACACCCTGGTGAACCGCATCGAGCTGAAGGGCA
TCGACTTCAAGGAGGACGGCAACATCCTGGGGCACAAGCTGGAGTACAACTACAACAGCCACAACGTCTA
TATCATGGCCGACAAGCAGAAGAACGGCATCAAGGTGAACTTCAAGATCCGCCACAACATCGAGGACGGC
AGCGTGCAGCTCGCCGACCACTACCAGCAGAACACCCCCATCGGCGACGGCCCCGTGCTGCTGCCCGACA
ACCACTACCTGAGCACCCAGTCCGCCCTGAGCAAAGACCCCAACGAGAAGCGCGATCACATGGTCCTGCT
GGAGTTCGTGACCGCCGCCGGGATCACTCTCGGCATGGACGAGCTGTACAAGTCCGGCCGGACTCAGGGA
GCAGAATTCTCAGGATCCCATAGCCATCATGGTAATCGTCAGGATCGTGGTGGTAATAGCGGTAATGTGC
TGAATATGCGCAGCAACAATAACAACTTCAACAATATCCCGAGCCGCTATAATCTGTATGATAAGAAACT
GGATCTGGATCTGTATGAAAATCGCAATGATAGCACCACCAAAGAACTGATTAAAAAACTGGCCGAGATC
AATAAGTGCGAAAATGAAATTAGCGTGAAATATTGCGATCACATGATTCATGAAGAAATTCCGCTGAAAA
CCTGCACCAAAGAAAAGACCCGTAATCTGTGTTGTGCAGTGAGCGATTATTGCATGAGCTATTTTACCTA
TGATAGCGAAGAATATTACAACTGCACCAAACGCGAATTTGATGATCCGAGCTATACCTGCTTTCGTAAA
GAGGCATTTAGCAGCATGACGTATTATGCCGGTGCCGGTGTTCTGTTCATCATTCTGGTGATTCTGGGTG
CAAGCCAGGCAAAATATCAGCGCCTGGAGAAAATCAACAAGAACAAGATTGAGAAAAACGTGAATGATTA
CAAGGACGATGACGATAAGTAGGCGGCCGCATAATCTAGAGGGCCCGTTTAAACCCGCTGATCAGCCTCG
ACTGTGCCTTCTAGTTGCCAGCCATCTGTTGTTTGCCCCTCCCCCGTGCCTTCCTTGACCCTGGAAGGTG
CCACTCCCACTGTCCTTTCCTAATAAAATGAGGAAATTGCATCGCATTGTCTGAGTAGGTGTCATTCTAT
TCTGGGGGGTGGGGTGGGGCAGGACAGCAAGGGGGAGGATTGGGAAGACAATAGCAGGCATGCTGGGGAT
GCGGTGGGCTCTATGGCTTCTGAGGCGGAAAGAACCAGCTGGGGCTCTAGGGGGTATCCCC
[124 nt withheld, positions 2652-2775]
C
[91 nt withheld, positions 2777-2867]
A
[49 nt withheld, positions 2869-2917]
CCTTTGACGTTGGAGTCCACGTTCTTT
[37 nt withheld, positions 2945-2981]
ACCCTATCTCGGTCTATTCTTTTGATTTATAAGGGATTTTGCCGATTTCGGCCTATTGGTTAAAAAATGA
GCTGATTTAACAAAAATTTAACGCGAATTAATTCTGTGGAATGTGTGTCAGTTAGGGTGTGGAAAGTCCC
CAGGCTCCCCAGCAGGCAGAAGTATGCAAAGCATGCATCTCAATTAGTCAGCAACCAGGTGTGGAAAGTC
CCCAGGCTCCCCAGCAGGCAGAAGTATGCAAAGCATGCATCTCAATTAGTCAGCAACCATAGTCCCGCCC
CTAACTCCGCCCATCCCGCCCCTAACTCCGCCCAGTTCCGCCCATTCTCCGCCCCATGGCTGACTAATTT
TTTTTATTTATGCAGAGGCCGAGGCCGCCTCTGCCTCTGAGCTATTCCAGAAGTAGTGAGGAGGCTTTTT
TGGAGGCCTAGGCTTTTGCAAAAAGCTCCCGGGAGCTTGTATATCCATTTTCGGATCTGATCAAGAGACA
GGATGAGGATCGTTTCGCATGATTGAACAAGATGGATTGCACGCAGGTTCTCCGGCCGCTTGGGTGGAGA
GGCTATTCGGCTATGACTGGGCACAACAGACAATCGGCTGCTCTGATGCCGCCGTGTTCCGGCTGTCAGC
GCAGGGGCGCCCGGTTCTTTTTGTCAAGACCGACCTGTCCGGTGCCCTGAATGAACTGCAGGACGAGGCA
GCGCGGCTATCGTGGCTGGCCACGACGGGCGTTCCTTGCGCAGCTGTGCTCGACGTTGTCACTGAAGCGG
GAAGGGACTGGCTGCTATTGGGCGAAGTGCCGGGGCAGGATCTCCTGTCATCTCACCTTGCTCCTGCCGA
GAAAGTATCCATCATGGCTGATGCAATGCGGCGGCTGCATACGCTTGATCCGGCTACCTGCCCATTCGAC
CACCAAGCGAAACATCGCATCGAGCGAGCACGTACTCGGATGGAAGCCGGTCTTGTCGATCAGGATGATC
TGGACGAAGAGCATCAGGGGCTCGCGCCAGCCGAACTGTTCGCCAGGCTCAAGGCGCGCATGCCCGACGG
CGAGGATCTCGTCGTGACCCATGGCGATGCCTGCTTGCCGAATATCATGGTGGAAAATGGCCGCTTTTCT
GGATTCATCGACTGTGGCCGGCTGGGTGTGGCGGACCGCTATCAGGACATAGCGTTGGCTACCCGTGATA
TTGCTGAAGAGCTTGGCGGCGAATGGGCTGACCGCTTCCTCGTGCTTTACGGTATCGCCGCTCCCGATTC
GCAGCGCATCGCCTTCTATCGCCTTCTTGACGAGTTCTTCTGAGCGGGACTCTGGGGTTCGAAATGACCG
ACCAAGCGACGCCCAACCTGCCATCACGAGATTTCGATTCCACCGCCGCCTTCTATGAAAGGTTGGGCTT
CGGAATCGTTTTCCGGGACGCCGGCTGGATGATCCTCCAGCGCGGGGATCTCATGCTGGAGTTCTTCGCC
CACCCCAACTTGTTTATTGCAGCTTATAATGGTTACAAATAAAGCAATAGCATCACAAATTTCACAAATA
AAGCATTTTTTTCACTGCATTCTAGTTGTGGTTTGTCCAAACTCATCAATGTATCTTATCATGTCTGTAT
ACCGTCGACCTCTAGCTAGAGCTTGGCGTAATCATGGTCATAGCTGTTTCCTGTGTGAAATTGTTATCCG
CTCACAATTCCACACAACATACGAGCCGGAAGCATAAAGTGTAAAGCCTGGGGTGCCTAATGAGTGAGCT
AACTCACATTAATTGCGTTGCGCTCACTGCCCGCTTTCCAGTCGGGAAACCTGTCGTGCCAGCTGCATTA
ATGAATCGGCCAACGCGCGGGGAGAGGCGGTTTGCGTATTGGGCGCTCTTCCGCTTCCTCGCTCACTGAC
TCGCTGCGCTCGGTCGTTCGGCTGCGGCGAGCGGTATCAGCTCACTCAAAGGCGGTAATACGGTTATCCA
CAGAATCAGGGGATAACGCAGGAAAGAACATGTGAGCAAAAGGCCAGCAAAAGGCCAGGAACCGTAAAAA
GGCCGCGTTGCTGGCGTTTTTCCATAGGCTCCGCCCCCCTGACGAGCATCACAAAAATCGACGCTCAAGT
CAGAGGTGGCGAAACCCGACAGGACTATAAAGATACCAGGCGTTTCCCCCTGGAAGCTCCCTCGTGCGCT
CTCCTGTTCCGACCCTGCCGCTTACCGGATACCTGTCCGCCTTTCTCCCTTCGGGAAGCGTGGCGCTTTC
TCATAGCTCACGCTGTAGGTATCTCAGTTCGGTGTAGGTCGTTCGCTCCAAGCTGGGCTGTGTGCACGAA
CCCCCCGTTCAGCCCGACCGCTGCGCCTTATCCGGTAACTATCGTCTTGAGTCCAACCCGGTAAGACACG
ACTTATCGCCACTGGCAGCAGCCACTGGTAACAGGATTAGCAGAGCGAGGTATGTAGGCGGTGCTACAGA
GTTCTTGAAGTGGTGGCCTAACTACGGCTACACTAGAAGAACAGTATTTGGTATCTGCGCTCTGCTGAAG
CCAGTTACCTTCGGAAAAAGAGTTGGTAGCTCTTGATCCGGCAAACAAACCACCGCTGGTAGCGGTGGTT
TTTTTGTTTGCAAGCAGCAGATTACGCGCAGAAAAAAAGGATCTCAAGAAGATCCTTTGATCTTTTCTAC
GGGGTCTGACGCTCAGTGGAACGAAAACTCACGTTAAGGGATTTTGGTCATGAGATTATCAAAAAGGATC
TTCACCTAGATCCTTTTAAATTAAAAATGAAGTTTTAAATCAATCTAAAGTATATATGAGTAAACTTGGT
CTGACAGTTACCAATGCTTAATCAGTGAGGCACCTATCTCAGCGATCTGTCTATTTCGTTCATCCATAGT
TGCCTGACTCCCCGTCGTGTAGATAACTACGATACGGGAGGGCTTACCATCTGGCCCCAGTGCTGCAATG
ATACCGCGAGACCCACGCTCACCGGCTCCAGATTTATCAGCAATAAACCAGCCAGCCGGAAGGGCCGAGC
GCAGAAGTGGTCCTGCAACTTTATCCGCCTCCATCCAGTCTATTAATTGTTGCCGGGAAGCTAGAGTAAG
TAGTTCGCCAGTTAATAGTTTGCGCAACGTTGTTGCCATTGCTACAGGCATCGTGGTGTCACGCTCGTCG
TTTGGTATGGCTTCATTCAGCTCCGGTTCCCAACGATCAAGGCGAGTTACATGATCCCCCATGTTGTGCA
AAAAAGCGGTTAGCTCCTTCGGTCCTCCGATCGTTGTCAGAAGTAAGTTGGCCGCAGTGTTATCACTCAT
GGTTATGGCAGCACTGCATAATTCTCTTACTGTCATGCCATCCGTAAGATGCTTTTCTGTGACTGGTGAG
TACTCAACCAAGTCATTCTGAGAATAGTGTATGCGGCGACCGAGTTGCTCTTGCCCGGCGTCAATACGGG
ATAATACCGCGCCACATAGCAGAACTTTAAAAGTGCTCATCATTGGAAAACGTTCTTCGGGGCGAAAACT
CTCAAGGATCTTACCGCTGTTGAGATCCAGTTCGATGTAACCCACTCGTGCACCCAACTGATCTTCAGCA
TCTTTTACTTTCACCAGCGTTTCTGGGTGAGCAAAAACAGGAAGGCAAAATGCCGCAAAAAAGGGAATAA
GGGCGACACGGAAATGTTGAATACTCATACTCTTCCTTTTTCAATATTATTGAAGCATTTATCAGGGTTA
TTGTCTCATGAGCGGATACATATTTGAATGTATTTAGAAAAATAAACAAATAGGGGTTCCGCGCACATTT
CCCCGAAAAGTGCCACCTGACGTC
Features (pLannotate 1.2.2; 22 found; start..end, strand, type, name):
     28..80      -  misc_feature   bom (fragment): basis of mobility region from pBR322
    235..614     +  enhancer       CMV enhancer: human cytomegalovirus immediate early enhancer
    615..818     +  promoter       CMV promoter: human cytomegalovirus (CMV) immediate early promoter
    814..847     +  LTR            5' LTR (truncated) (fragment): truncated 5' long terminal repeat (LTR) from HIV-1
    863..881     +  promoter       T7 promoter: promoter for bacteriophage T7 RNA polymerase
    920..1009    +  CDS            TGFA (fragment): TGFA_HUMAN - Experimental evidence at protein level: Swiss-Prot protein existence level 1. TGF alpha is a mitogenic polypeptide that is able to bind to the EGF receptor/EGFR and to act synergistically with TGF beta to promote anchorage-independent cell proliferation in soft agar. From Homo sapiens (Human).
   1016..1732    +  CDS            EGFP: EGFP is a basic (constitutively fluorescent) green fluorescent protein published in 1996, derived from Aequorea victoria. It is reported to be a rapidly-maturing weak dimer with moderate acid sensitivity.
   1715..2194    +  CDS            EBA1_PLAFC (fragment): Experimental evidence at protein level: Swiss-Prot protein existence level 1. Binds to host erythrocytes; may act as bridge between erythrocytes and merozoites. From Plasmodium falciparum (isolate Camp / Malaysia).
   2382..2606    +  polyA_signal   bGH poly(A) signal: bovine growth hormone polyadenylation signal
   2610..2631    +  promoter       SV40 promoter (fragment): SV40 enhancer and early promoter
   2652..3080    +  rep_origin     f1 ori (sequence partly withheld): f1 bacteriophage origin of replication; arrow indicates direction of (+) strand synthesis
   3094..3423    +  promoter       SV40 promoter: SV40 enhancer and early promoter
   3490..4281    +  CDS            neo: KKA2_KLEPN - Also known as kan, nptII. Experimental evidence at protein level: Swiss-Prot protein existence level 1. Resistance to kanamycin, neomycin, paromomycin, ribostamycin, butirosin and gentamicin B. From Klebsiella pneumoniae.
   4305..4463    +  CDS            ble (fragment): BLE_KLEPN - Experimental evidence at protein level: Swiss-Prot protein existence level 1. Binding protein with a strong affinity to the bleomycin family of antibiotics. Binds to CL990; an antimitotic-antibiotic compound. From Klebsiella pneumoniae.
   4458..4579    +  polyA_signal   SV40 poly(A) signal: SV40 polyadenylation signal
   4652..4668    -  protein_bind   lac operator: The lac repressor binds to the lac operator to inhibit transcription in E. coli. This inhibition can be relieved by adding lactose or isopropyl-β-D-thiogalactopyranoside (IPTG). lac repressor encoded by lacI
   4676..4706    -  promoter       lac promoter: promoter for the E. coli lac operon
   4721..4742    -  protein_bind   CAP binding site: CAP binding activates transcription in the presence of cAMP. E. coli catabolite activator protein
   4755..4847    -  CDS            lacI (fragment): lac repressor; lacI; The lac repressor binds to the lac operator to inhibit transcription in E. coli. This inhibition can be relieved by adding lactose or isopropyl-β-D-thiogalactopyranoside (IPTG).
   5030..5618    -  rep_origin     ori: high-copy-number ColE1/pMB1/pBR322/pUC origin of replication
   5789..6649    -  CDS            AmpR: β-lactamase; bla; confers resistance to ampicillin, carbenicillin, and related antibiotics
   6650..6754    -  promoter       AmpR promoter: bla
