[The description below was written by a language model from this plasmid's Addgene catalogue record and pLannotate feature annotations shown in this document.]
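Description:
pcDNA-GFP-EBA175-Flag(P1424T) is a mammalian expression plasmid built on the pcDNA3.1 backbone. It is propagated in E. coli through a high-copy ColE1/pUC-type origin with ampicillin selection (AmpR under its own bla promoter). It also carries an f1 phage origin and an SV40 promoter-driven neomycin phosphotransferase cassette with an SV40 polyadenylation signal, which would permit G418 selection of transfected mammalian cells. The catalogue lists a total size of about 6.0 kb, whereas the sequenced record behind the feature table is about 6.8 kb. That catalogue figure appears to count only the EBA175 fragment, not the GFP and leader sequences.

The expression cassette is driven by the CMV immediate-early enhancer and promoter and terminated by the bovine growth hormone polyadenylation signal, with a T7 promoter lying upstream of the open reading frame. The encoded fusion begins with the signal peptide of human TGF-alpha (residues 1 to 32), which should direct the protein into the secretory pathway. This is followed by EGFP and then a synthetic fragment of the Plasmodium falciparum erythrocyte-binding antigen EBA175 spanning residues 1284 to 1462 and carrying the P1424T substitution. A C-terminal Flag epitope is recorded in the catalogue, though it is not annotated separately in the feature table. The insert was cloned between BamHI and NotI sites, both of which are retained.

The two tags allow the N- and C-terminal portions of the protein to be detected independently. The associated publication concerns parasite-selective rhomboid protease inhibitors that block malaria invasion, so the construct probably serves as a variant EBA175 substrate reporter in cell-based cleavage assays. The record does not state the specific effect of the P1424T change.
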