Addgene plasmid #154993: pcDNA-GFP-EBA175-Flag(P1424T)
Purpose: Expresses N-terminally GFP-tagged and C-terminally Flag-tagged EBA175 P1424T variant (residues 1284-1462) from pcDNA3.1
Depositing lab: Sinisa Urban. Depositing organization: Johns Hopkins University and School of Medicine. Publication: Designed Parasite-Selective Rhomboid Inhibitors Block Invasion and Clear Blood-Stage Malaria. Gandhi S, Baker RP, Cho S, Stanchev S, Strisovsky K, Urban S. Cell Chem Biol. 2020 Aug 31. pii: S2451-9456(20)30333-0. doi: 10.1016/j.chembiol.2020.08.011. PubMed 32888502.
Backbone
  Vector backbone: pcDNA3.1
  Backbone manufacturer: Invitrogen
  Backbone size w/o insert (bp): 5500
  Total vector size (bp): 6040
  Vector type: Mammalian Expression
Growth in bacteria
  Bacterial resistance: Ampicillin, 100 μg/mL
  Growth temperature: 37°C
  Growth strain: DH5alpha
  Copy number: High Copy
Gene/Insert
  Gene/Insert name: PfEBA175
  Species: Synthetic
  Insert size (bp): 537
  Mutation: P1424T; insert codes for EBA175 residues 1284 to 1462
  Promoter: CMV
  Tag / fusion protein: signal peptide (residues 1 to 32) from TGF alpha (N terminal on insert); GFP (N terminal on insert); Flag (C terminal on insert)
  Cloning method: Restriction Enzyme; 5′ cloning site BamHI (not destroyed); 3′ cloning site NotI (not destroyed)
  Sequencing primers: 5′ T7 forward; 3′ BGH reverse
Terms and licenses: Academic/Nonprofit Terms; Industry Terms: Not Available to Industry
How to cite: pcDNA-GFP-EBA175-Flag(P1424T) was a gift from Sinisa Urban (Addgene plasmid # 154993 ; http://n2t.net/addgene:154993 ; RRID:Addgene_154993)
